Addgene plasmid #167264: pMCSG53_Nsp9
Purpose: Bacterial expression of Nsp9
Depositing lab: Alexei Savchenko. Depositing organization: University of Toronto.
Backbone
  Vector backbone: pMCSG53
  Vector type: Bacterial Expression
Growth in bacteria
  Bacterial resistance: Ampicillin, 100 μg/mL
  Growth temperature: 37°C
  Growth strain: DH5alpha
  Copy number: High Copy
Gene/Insert
  Gene/Insert name: Nsp9 (residues 1-113)
  Species: SARS-CoV-2
  Mutation: none
  Entrez Gene: ORF1ab (a.k.a. GU280_gp01)
  Tag / fusion protein: His6-TEV site (N terminal on insert)
  Cloning method: Ligation Independent Cloning
Terms and licenses: Academic/Nonprofit Terms; Industry Terms
How to cite: pMCSG53_Nsp9 was a gift from Alexei Savchenko (Addgene plasmid # 167264 ; http://n2t.net/addgene:167264 ; RRID:Addgene_167264)
