[The description below was written by a language model from this plasmid's Addgene catalogue record and pLannotate feature annotations shown in this document.]
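Description:
pMCSG53_Nsp9 is a bacterial expression plasmid of about 5.2 kb built on the pMCSG53 backbone, a T7-driven vector designed for ligation-independent cloning. It replicates in E. coli from a high-copy ColE1/pMB1-type origin and is selected with ampicillin through the bla (AmpR) gene and its own promoter. A partial f1 origin, a bom fragment and several short tetracycline-resistance gene fragments are backbone remnants and are not expected to be functional markers.

The insert encodes SARS-CoV-2 Nsp9 (residues 1-113, no mutations), a cleavage product of the ORF1ab polyprotein, fused at its N terminus to a His6 tag followed by a TEV protease site. This allows metal-affinity purification and subsequent removal of the tag. The automated annotation does not label the Nsp9 coding sequence or the N-terminal tag. They presumably lie in the unannotated interval between the T7 gene 10 ribosome binding site and the T7 terminator. The short His-tag and T7 gene 10-derived fragments annotated just upstream of the terminator appear to be vector sequence downstream of the cloning site, and the record does not indicate that they are part of the expressed protein.

Transcription comes from a T7 promoter with an adjacent lac operator. The plasmid carries lacI with its promoter, so expression is repressed until it is induced with IPTG in a host that supplies T7 RNA polymerase. The backbone also carries the E. coli tRNA genes ileX and argU, which decode the rare AUA and AGA/AGG codons and help translation of non-bacterial coding sequences. The stated purpose is bacterial expression of Nsp9, an arrangement suited to producing recombinant protein for purification.
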