Features (pLannotate 1.2.2; 20 found; start..end, strand, type, name):
    979..1056    -  promoter       lacI promoter: lacI
   1064..1157    -  CDS            TcR (fragment): tetracycline efflux protein; tet; confers resistance to tetracycline
   1196..1271    +  tRNA           ileX: E. coli tRNA-Ile recognizing AUA; ileX
   1309..1466    -  CDS            TcR (fragment): tetracycline efflux protein; tet; confers resistance to tetracycline
   1541..1617    +  tRNA           argU: E. coli tRNA-Arg recognizing AGA and AGG; argU
   1636..1833    -  CDS            intD (fragment): INTD_ECOLI - Also known as int. Protein inferred from homology: Swiss-Prot protein existence level 3. Integrase from the cryptic lambdoid prophage DLP12. Integrase is necessary for integration of the phage into the host genome by site- specific recombination. In conjunction with excisionase, integrase is also necessary for excision of the prophage from the host genome. From Escherichia coli (strain K12).
   1892..1910    +  promoter       T7 promoter: promoter for bacteriophage T7 RNA polymerase
   1911..1935    +  protein_bind   lac operator: The lac repressor binds to the lac operator to inhibit transcription in E. coli. This inhibition can be relieved by adding lactose or isopropyl-β-D-thiogalactopyranoside (IPTG). lac repressor encoded by lacI
   1950..1972    +  RBS            RBS: efficient ribosome binding site from bacteriophage T7 gene 10 (Olins and Rangwala, 1989)
   2456..2473    +  CDS            9xHis (fragment): 9xHis affinity tag
   2483..2532    +  CDS            SET1 (fragment): solubility-enhancement tag derived from T7 phage gene 10B
   2540..2587    +  terminator     T7 terminator: transcription terminator for bacteriophage T7 RNA polymerase
   2624..2854    +  rep_origin     f1 ori (fragment) (sequence partly withheld): f1 bacteriophage origin of replication; arrow indicates direction of (+) strand synthesis
   2897..3000    +  promoter       AmpR promoter: bla
   3001..3861    +  CDS            AmpR: β-lactamase; bla; confers resistance to ampicillin, carbenicillin, and related antibiotics
   4032..4620    +  rep_origin     ori: high-copy-number ColE1/pMB1/pBR322/pUC origin of replication
   4806..4932    -  misc_feature   bom (fragment): basis of mobility region from pBR322
   4933..4997    -  CDS            TcR (fragment): tetracycline efflux protein; tet; confers resistance to tetracycline
   5012..5033    -  protein_bind   CAP binding site: CAP binding activates transcription in the presence of cAMP. E. coli catabolite activator protein
   5046..978     -  CDS            lacI (across the origin): lac repressor; lacI; The lac repressor binds to the lac operator to inhibit transcription in E. coli. This inhibition can be relieved by adding lactose or isopropyl-β-D-thiogalactopyranoside (IPTG).
>Addgene plasmid #167264 | pMCSG53_Nsp9 | addgene full sequence | sequence record 331338 | Addgene NGS Result
TCTTTTCACCAGTGAGACGGGCAACAGCTGATTGCCCTTCACCGCCTGGCCCTGAGAGAGTTGCAGCAAG
CGGTCCACGCTGGTTTGCCCCAGCAGGCGAAAATCCTGTTTGATGGTGGTTAACGGCGGGATATAACATG
AGCTGTCTTCGGTATCGTCGTATCCCACTACCGAGATATCCGCACCAACGCGCAGCCCGGACTCGGTAAT
GGCGCGCATTGCGCCCAGCGCCATCTGATCGTTGGCAACCAGCATCGCAGTGGGAACGATGCCCTCATTC
AGCATTTGCATGGTTTGTTGAAAACCGGACATGGCACTCCAGTCGCCTTCCCGTTCCGCTATCGGCTGAA
TTTGATTGCGAGTGAGATATTTATGCCAGCCAGCCAGACGCAGACGCGCCGAGACAGAACTTAATGGGCC
CGCTAACAGCGCGATTTGCTGGTGACCCAATGCGACCAGATGCTCCACGCCCAGTCGCGTACCGTCTTCA
TGGGAGAAAATAATACTGTTGATGGGTGTCTGGTCAGAGACATCAAGAAATAACGCCGGAACATTAGTGC
AGGCAGCTTCCACAGCAATGGCATCCTGGTCATCCAGCGGATAGTTAATGATCAGCCCACTGACGCGTTG
CGCGAGAAGATTGTGCACCGCCGCTTTACAGGCTTCGACGCCGCTTCGTTCTACCATCGACACCACCACG
CTGGCACCCAGTTGATCGGCGCGAGATTTAATCGCCGCGACAATTTGCGACGGCGCGTGCAGGGCCAGAC
TGGAGGTGGCAACGCCAATCAGCAACGACTGTTTGCCCGCCAGTTGTTGTGCCACGCGGTTGGGAATGTA
ATTCAGCTCCGCCATCGCCGCTTCCACTTTTTCCCGCGTTTTCGCAGAAACGTGGCTGGCCTGGTTCACC
ACGCGGGAAACGGTCTGATAAGAGACACCGGCATACTCTGCGACATCGTATAACGTTACTGGTTTCACAT
TCACCACCCTGAATTGACTCTCTTCCGGGCGCTATCATGCCATACCGCGAAAGGTTTTGCGCCATTCGAT
GGTGTCCGGGATCTCGACGCTCTCCCTTATGCGACTCCTGCATTAGGAAGCAGCCCAGTAGTAGGTTGAG
GCCGTTGAGCACCGCCGCCGCAAGGAATGGTGCATGCGGATTGCGACACGGAGTTACTTTATAATCCGCT
ACCATGGCCCCTTAGCTCAGTGGTTAGAGCAGGCGACTCATAATCGCTTGGTCGCTGGTTCAAGTCCAGC
AGGGGCCACCAGATATAGCAAAGGCTGACGAGAAATCGTCAGCCTTTTTGCATGCAAGGAGATGGCGCCC
AACAGTCCCCCGGCCACGGGGCCTGCCACCATACCCACGCCGAAACAAGCGCTCATGAGCCCGAAGTGGC
GAGCCCGATCTTCCCCATCGGTGATGTCGGCGATATAGGCGCCAGCAACCGCACCTGTGGCGCCGGCGAG
ATCAAAAGCCATTGACTCAGCAAGGGTTGACCGTATAATTCACGCGATTACACCGCATTGCGGTATCAAC
GCGCCCTTAGCTCAGTTGGATAGAGCAACGACCTTCTAAGTCGTGGGCCGCAGGTTCGAATCCTGCAGGG
CGCGCCATTACAATTCAATCAGTTACGCCTTCTTTATATCCTCCATAATTCCAGAGTGGGACATATTTGG
GACATTATCACCAAAAATGTCGTCTATTTTCCTCGCATGCTCTGTCAAATGATTAGGCGCAAGGTGAGCA
TACCTACGAACCATTTCTATGGACTCCCATCCGCCCATTTCCTGAAGCACTGATAATGGGACGCCTGACT
GAATCCACCGGTGATGCCGGCCACGATGCGTCCGGCGTAGAGGATCGAGATCGATCTCGATCCCGCGAAA
TTAATACGACTCACTATAGGGGAATTGTGAGCGGATAACAATTCCCCTCTAGAAATAATTTTGTTTAACT
TTAAGAAGGAGATATACATATGCACCATCATCATCATCATTCTTCTGGTGTAGATCTGGGTACCGAGAAC
CTGTACTTCCAATCCAATATGAACAATGAATTATCACCCGTAGCTCTAAGGCAAATGAGCTGCGCTGCCG
GTACTACGCAGACCGCATGCACCGATGATAATGCGCTGGCGTATTACAATACCACCAAAGGCGGTCGTTT
CGTGTTGGCGTTGCTGTCCGACCTCCAAGATTTAAAATGGGCACGTTTTCCGAAGTCTGACGGCACGGGT
ACGATTTACACCGAACTGGAGCCGCCATGTCGCTTCGTCACCGACACCCCGAAGGGTCCGAAGGTGAAAT
ACCTGTATTTTATCAAAGGCCTGAACAACCTGAACCGCGGTATGGTTTTGGGCAGCCTGGCGGCTACCGT
TCGTCTGCAGTAAATTGGAAGTGGATAACGGATCCGAATTCGAGCTCCGTCGACAAGCTTGCGGCCGCAC
TCGAGCACCACCACCACCACCACTGAGATCCGGCTGCTAACAAAGCCCGAAAGGAAGCTGAGTTGGCTGC
TGCCACCGCTGAGCAATAACTAGCATAACCCCTTGGGGCCTCTAAACGGGTCTTGAGGGGTTTTTTGCTG
AAAGGAGGAACTATATCCGGATTGGCGAATGGG
[124 nt withheld, positions 2624-2747]
C
[91 nt withheld, positions 2749-2839]
AGGGTGATGGTTCACATTAACGCTTACAATTTAGGTGGCACTTTTCGGGGAAATGTGCGCGGAACCCCTA
TTTGTTTATTTTTCTAAATACATTCAAATATGTATCCGCTCATGAGACAATAACCCTGATAAATGCTTCA
ATAATTTGAAAAAGGAAGAGTATGAGTATTCAACATTTCCGTGTCGCCCTTATTCCCTTTTTTGCGGCAT
TTTGCCTTCCTGTTTTTGCTCACCCAGAAACGCTGGTGAAAGTAAAAGATGCTGAAGATCAGTTGGGTGC
ACGAGTGGGTTACATCGAACTGGATCTCAACAGCGGTAAGATCCTTGAGAGTTTTCGCCCCGAAGAACGT
TTTCCAATGATGAGCACTTTTAAAGTTCTGCTATGTGGCGCGGTATTATCCCGTATTGACGCCGGGCAAG
AGCAACTCGGTCGCCGCATACACTATTCTCAGAATGACTTGGTTGAGTACTCACCAGTCACAGAAAAGCA
TCTTACGGATGGCATGACAGTAAGAGAATTATGCAGTGCTGCCATAACCATGAGTGATAACACTGCGGCC
AACTTACTTCTGACAACGATCGGAGGACCGAAGGAGCTAACCGCTTTTTTGCACAACATGGGGGATCATG
TAACTCGCCTTGATCGTTGGGAACCGGAGCTGAATGAAGCCATACCAAACGACGAGCGTGACACCACGAT
GCCTGCAGCAATGGCAACAACGTTGCGCAAACTATTAACTGGCGAACTACTTACTCTAGCTTCCCGGCAA
CAATTAATAGACTGGATGGAGGCGGATAAAGTTGCAGGACCACTTCTGCGCTCGGCCCTTCCGGCTGGCT
GGTTTATTGCTGATAAATCTGGAGCCGGTGAGCGTGGGTCTCGCGGTATCATTGCAGCACTGGGGCCAGA
TGGTAAGCCCTCCCGTATCGTAGTTATCTACACGACGGGGAGTCAGGCAACTATGGATGAACGAAATAGA
CAGATCGCTGAGATAGGTGCCTCACTGATTAAGCATTGGTAACTGTCAGACCAAGTTTACTCATATATAC
TTTAGATTGATTTAAAACTTCATTTTTAATTTAAAAGGATCTAGGTGAAGATCCTTTTTGATAATCTCAT
GACCAAAATCCCTTAACGTGAGTTTTCGTTCCACTGAGCGTCAGACCCCGTAGAAAAGATCAAAGGATCT
TCTTGAGATCCTTTTTTTCTGCGCGTAATCTGCTGCTTGCAAACAAAAAAACCACCGCTACCAGCGGTGG
TTTGTTTGCCGGATCAAGAGCTACCAACTCTTTTTCCGAAGGTAACTGGCTTCAGCAGAGCGCAGATACC
AAATACTGTCCTTCTAGTGTAGCCGTAGTTAGGCCACCACTTCAAGAACTCTGTAGCACCGCCTACATAC
CTCGCTCTGCTAATCCTGTTACCAGTGGCTGCTGCCAGTGGCGATAAGTCGTGTCTTACCGGGTTGGACT
CAAGACGATAGTTACCGGATAAGGCGCAGCGGTCGGGCTGAACGGGGGGTTCGTGCACACAGCCCAGCTT
GGAGCGAACGACCTACACCGAACTGAGATACCTACAGCGTGAGCTATGAGAAAGCGCCACGCTTCCCGAA
GGGAGAAAGGCGGACAGGTATCCGGTAAGCGGCAGGGTCGGAACAGGAGAGCGCACGAGGGAGCTTCCAG
GGGGAAACGCCTGGTATCTTTATAGTCCTGTCGGGTTTCGCCACCTCTGACTTGAGCGTCGATTTTTGTG
ATGCTCGTCAGGGGGGCGGAGCCTATGGAAAAACGCCAGCAACGCGGCCTTTTTACGGTTCCTGGCCTTT
TGCTGGCCTTTTGCTCACATGTTCTTTCCTGCGTTATCCCCTGATTCTGTGGATAACCGTATTACCGCCT
TTGAGTGAGCTGATACCGCTCGCCGCAGCCGAACGACCGAGCGCAGCGAGTCAGTGAGCGAGGAAGCGGA
AGAGCGCCTGATGCGGTATTTTCTCCTTACGCATCTGTGCGGTATTTCACACCGCAATGGTGCACTCTCA
GTACAATCTGCTCTGATGCCGCATAGTTAAGCCAGTATACACTCCGCTATCGCTACGTGACTGTAGTCAT
GCCCCGCGCCCACCGGAAGGAGCTGACTGGGTTGAAGGCTCTCAAGGGCATCGGTCGAGATCCCGGTGCC
TAATGAGTGAGCTAACTTACATTAATTGCGTTGCGCTCACTGCCCGCTTTCCAGTCGGGAAACCTGTCGT
GCCAGCTGCATTAATGAATCGGCCAACGCGCGGGGAGAGGCGGTTTGCGTATTGGGCGCCAGGGTGGTTT
T
