>Addgene plasmid #167264 | pMCSG53_Nsp9 | depositor full sequence | sequence record 324817 | Full Sequence
ATGAACAATGAATTATCACCCGTAGCTCTAAGGCAAATGAGCTGCGCTGCCGGTACTACGCAGACCGCAT
GCACCGATGATAATGCGCTGGCGTATTACAATACCACCAAAGGCGGTCGTTTCGTGTTGGCGTTGCTGTC
CGACCTCCAAGATTTAAAATGGGCACGTTTTCCGAAGTCTGACGGCACGGGTACGATTTACACCGAACTG
GAGCCGCCATGTCGCTTCGTCACCGACACCCCGAAGGGTCCGAAGGTGAAATACCTGTATTTTATCAAAG
GCCTGAACAACCTGAACCGCGGTATGGTTTTGGGCAGCCTGGCGGCTACCGTTCGTCTGCAGTAA
